>Addgene plasmid #210959 | pNLF1-C_DCAF15:1-600 | addgene full sequence | sequence record 423298 | Addgene NGS Result
TCAATATTGGCCATTAGCCATATTATTCATTGGTTATATAGCATAAATCAATATTGGCTATTGGCCATTG
CATACGTTGTATCTATATCATAATATGTACATTTATATTGGCTCATGTCCAATATGACCGCCATGTTGGC
ATTGATTATTGACTAGTTATTAATAGTAATCAATTACGGGGTCATTAGTTCATAGCCCATATATGGAGTT
CCGCGTTACATAACTTACGGTAAATGGCCCGCCTGGCTGACCGCCCAACGACCCCCGCCCATTGACGTCA
ATAATGACGTATGTTCCCATAGTAACGCCAATAGGGACTTTCCATTGACGTCAATGGGTGGAGTATTTAC
GGTAAACTGCCCACTTGGCAGTACATCAAGTGTATCATATGCCAAGTCCGCCCCCTATTGACGTCAATGA
CGGTAAATGGCCCGCCTGGCATTATGCCCAGTACATGACCTTACGGGACTTTCCTACTTGGCAGTACATC
TACGTATTAGTCATCGCTATTACCATGGTGATGCGGTTTTGGCAGTACACCAATGGGCGTGGATAGCGGT
TTGACTCACGGGGATTTCCAAGTCTCCACCCCATTGACGTCAATGGGAGTTTGTTTTGGCACCAAAATCA
ACGGGACTTTCCAAAATGTCGTAATAACCCCGCCCCGTTGACGCAAATGGGCGGTAGGCGTGTACGGTGG
GAGGTCTATATAAGCAGAGCTGGTTTAGTGAACCGTCAGATCACTAGAAGCTTTATTGCGGTAGTTTATC
ACAGTTAAATTGCTAACGCAGTCAGTGCTTCTGACACAACAGTCTCGAACTTAAGCTGCAGAAGTTGGTC
GTGAGGCACTGGGCAGGTAAGTATCAAGGTTACAAGACAGGTTTAAGGAGACCAATAGAAACTGGGCTTG
TCGAGACAGAGAAGACTCTTGCGTTTCTGATAGGCACCTATTGGTCTTACTGACATCCACTTTGCCTTTC
TCTCCACAGGTGTCCACTCCCAGTTCAATTACAGCTCTTAAGGCTAGAGTATTAATACGACTCACTATAG
GGCTAGCAAAGCGATCGCTTCCGAATTCGCCACCATGGCGCCCAGCTCGAAATCGGAGCGGAACAGCGGG
GCTGGGAGCGGCGGCGGCGGCCCCGGGGGAGCCGGAGGGAAGCGGGCAGCAGGGCGGCGGCGGGAGCACG
TCCTCAAGCAGCTGGAGCGGGTCAAGATCAGCGGACAGCTCTCCCCTCGCCTCTTCCGGAAGCTGCCTCC
CCGGGTGTGCGTGTCCCTCAAGAACATTGTGGATGAGGACTTCCTCTATGCAGGACATATCTTCCTGGGC
TTTTCCAAATGCGGCCGCTACGTCCTCTCCTACACCAGCAGCAGTGGGGATGACGACTTCTCCTTCTACA
TCTACCATCTGTACTGGTGGGAGTTCAACGTTCACAGCAAGCTCAAGCTGGTCCGGCAGGTTCGGCTATT
CCAGGACGAGGAGATCTACAGCGACCTGTACCTGACCGTATGCGAGTGGCCCAGCGACGCCTCCAAGGTC
ATCGTCTTCGGCTTCAACACCCGCTCGGCCAACGGGATGCTCATGAACATGATGATGATGAGTGACGAGA
ACCACCGTGACATCTACGTCAGCACCGTGGCCGTGCCACCGCCAGGCCGCTGTGCTGCTTGCCAGGATGC
CAGCCGAGCCCACCCAGGAGACCCGAATGCACAGTGCCTACGGCATGGCTTCATGCTGCACACCAAGTAC
CAGGTGGTCTACCCCTTCCCCACCTTCCAGCCCGCCTTCCAGCTCAAGAAGGACCAGGTGGTGCTGCTCA
ACACCAGCTACTCCCTGGTGGCCTGCGCCGTCTCCGTCCACTCGGCAGGTGACAGGAGTTTCTGCCAAAT
CCTGTATGACCACAGCACCTGCCCCCTGGCGCCTGCCAGCCCCCCTGAGCCCCAGAGCCCAGAGCTGCCC
CCTGCCCTCCCCAGCTTCTGCCCTGAGGCGGCCCCAGCCCGTTCTTCTGGGTCTCCTGAGCCCTCGCCCG
CCATTGCCAAAGCCAAGGAGTTTGTGGCTGACATCTTCCGCCGGGCCAAAGAGGCCAAGGGCGGGGTCCC
TGAGGAAGCCCGGCCTGCCCTGTGCCCAGGACCCTCTGGCAGCCGCTGCCGTGCGCACTCTGAGCCCCTA
GCCCTGTGTGGAGAGACGGCACCCCGGGACAGCCCCCCTGCCTCGGAGGCACCTGCCTCCGAGCCTGGCT
ATGTCAACTACACCAAGCTGTACTATGTGCTGGAGTCCGGAGAGGGGACGGAGCCGGAGGATGAGTTGGA
GGACGACAAGATCTCCCTGCCCTTCGTGGTGACTGATCTTCGTGGCCGCAACCTGCGGCCCATGCGGGAG
CGGACTGCTGTCCAGGGCCAGTACCTGACAGTGGAGCAGCTCACACTAGACTTCGAATATGTTATCAATG
AGGTCATCCGCCACGACGCTACCTGGGGCCATCAGTTCTGTTCTTTCAGCGACTATGACATCGTCATTCT
GGAGGTCTGCCCAGAAACCAACCAGGTCCTCATCAACATTGGCCTGCTGCTCCTGGCCTTCCCGTCCCCC
ACTGAGGAGGGCCAGCTCCGACCAAAGACCTATCACACCAGCCTCAAGGTGGCATGGGACCTCAACACAG
GGATCTTCGAGACAGTCAGTGTAGGCGACCTGACTGAGGTCAAAGGGCAGACCAGCGGCAGTGTCTGGAG
CTCCTACCGCAAGAGCTGCGTGGACATGGTCATGAAGTGGCTGGTGCCGGAGAGCAGCGGCCGCTACGTC
AACAGGATGACCAATGAGGCGCTGCACAAAGGGTGCTCCCTGAAGGTTCTGGCGGACAGCGAGCGATATA
CGTGGATCGTGCTGTCTAGATTTGGGCCCAATTCCTGCAGGCGAGCTCTCGGCTCGAGCGGCGTCTTCAC
ACTCGAAGATTTCGTTGGGGACTGGCGACAGACAGCCGGCTACAACCTGGACCAAGTCCTTGAACAGGGA
GGTGTGTCCAGTTTGTTTCAGAATCTCGGGGTGTCCGTAACTCCGATCCAAAGGATTGTCCTGAGCGGTG
AAAATGGGCTGAAGATCGACATCCATGTCATCATCCCGTATGAAGGTCTGAGCGGCGACCAAATGGGCCA
GATCGAAAAAATTTTTAAGGTGGTGTACCCTGTGGATGATCATCACTTTAAGGTGATCCTGCACTATGGC
ACACTGGTAATCGACGGGGTTACGCCGAACATGATCGACTATTTCGGACGGCCGTATGAAGGCATCGCCG
TGTTCGACGGCAAAAAGATCACTGTAACAGGGACCCTGTGGAACGGCAACAAAATTATCGACGAGCGCCT
GATCAACCCCGACGGCTCCCTGCTGTTCCGAGTAACCATCAACGGAGTGACCGGCTGGCGGCTGTGCGAA
CGCATTCTGGCGTAAGGCCGCGACTCTAGGGCATGCAAGCTGATCCGGCTGCTAACAAAGCCCGAAAGGA
AGCTGAGTTGGCTGCTGCCACCGCTGAGCAATAACTAGCATAACCCCTTGGGGCGGCCGCTTCGAGCAGA
CATGATAAGATACATTGATGAGTTTGGACAAACCACAACTAGAATGCAGTGAAAAAAATGCTTTATTTGT
GAAATTTGTGATGCTATTGCTTTATTTGTAACCATTATAAGCTGCAATAAACAAGTTAACAACAACAATT
GCATTCATTTTATGTTTCAGGTTCAGGGGGAGATGTGGGAGGTTTTTTTAAGCAAGTAAAACCTCTACAA
ATGTGGTAAAATCGAATTTTAACAAAATATTAACGCTTACAATTTCCTGATGCGGTATTTTCTCCTTACG
CATCTGTGCGGTATTTCACACCGCATACGCGGATCTGCGCAGCACCATGGCCTGAAATAACCTCTGAAAG
AGGAACTTGGTTAGGTACCTTCTGAGGCGGAAAGAACCAGCTGTGGAATGTGTGTCAGTTAGGGTGTGGA
AAGTCCCCAGGCTCCCCAGCAGGCAGAAGTATGCAAAGCATGCATCTCAATTAGTCAGCAACCAGGTGTG
GAAAGTCCCCAGGCTCCCCAGCAGGCAGAAGTATGCAAAGCATGCATCTCAATTAGTCAGCAACCATAGT
CCCGCCCCTAACTCCGCCCATCCCGCCCCTAACTCCGCCCAGTTCCGCCCATTCTCCGCCCCATGGCTGA
CTAATTTTTTTTATTTATGCAGAGGCCGAGGCCGCCTCGGCCTCTGAGCTATTCCAGAAGTAGTGAGGAG
GCTTTTTTGGAGGCCTAGGCTTTTGCAAAAAGCTCGATTCTTCTGACACTAGCGCCACCATGAAGAAGCC
CGAACTCACCGCTACCAGCGTTGAAAAATTTCTCATCGAGAAGTTCGACAGTGTGAGCGACCTGATGCAG
TTGTCGGAGGGCGAAGAGAGCCGAGCCTTCAGCTTCGATGTCGGCGGACGCGGCTATGTACTGCGGGTGA
ATAGCTGCGCTGATGGCTTCTACAAAGACCGCTACGTGTACCGCCACTTCGCCAGCGCTGCACTACCCAT
CCCCGAAGTGTTGGACATCGGCGAGTTCAGCGAGAGCCTGACATACTGCATCAGTAGACGCGCCCAAGGC
GTTACTCTCCAAGACCTCCCCGAAACAGAGCTGCCTGCTGTGTTACAGCCTGTCGCCGAAGCTATGGATG
CTATTGCCGCCGCCGACCTCAGTCAAACCAGCGGCTTCGGCCCATTCGGGCCCCAAGGCATCGGCCAGTA
CACAACCTGGCGGGATTTCATTTGCGCCATTGCTGATCCCCATGTCTACCACTGGCAGACCGTGATGGAC
GACACCGTGTCCGCCAGCGTAGCTCAAGCCCTGGACGAACTGATGCTGTGGGCCGAAGACTGTCCCGAGG
TGCGCCACCTCGTCCATGCCGACTTCGGCAGCAACAACGTCCTGACCGACAACGGCCGCATCACCGCCGT
AATCGACTGGTCCGAAGCTATGTTCGGGGACAGTCAGTACGAGGTGGCCAACATCTTCTTCTGGCGGCCC
TGGCTGGCTTGCATGGAGCAGCAGACTCGCTACTTCGAGCGCCGGCATCCCGAGCTGGCCGGCAGCCCTC
GTCTGCGAGCCTACATGCTGCGCATCGGCCTGGATCAGCTCTACCAGAGCCTCGTGGACGGCAACTTCGA
CGATGCTGCCTGGGCTCAAGGCCGCTGCGATGCCATCGTCCGCAGCGGGGCCGGCACCGTCGGTCGCACA
CAAATCGCTCGCCGGAGCGCAGCCGTATGGACCGACGGCTGCGTCGAGGTGCTGGCCGACAGCGGCAACC
GCCGGCCCAGTACACGACCGCGCGCTAAGGAGGTAGGTCGAGTTTAGACTCTAGCCATCACGATGGCCGC
AATAAAATATCTTTATTTTCATTACATCTGTGTGTTGGTTTTTTGTGTGAATCGATAGCGATAAGGATCC
TCTTTGCGCTTGCGTTTTCCCTTGTCCAGATAGCCCAGTAGCTGACATTCATCCGGGGTCAGCACCGTTT
CTGCGGACTGGCTTTCTACGTAATGGTTTCTTAGACGTCAGGTGGCACTTTTCGGGGAAATGTGCGCGGA
ACCCCTATTTGTTTATTTTTCTAAATACATTCAAATATGTATCCGCTCATGAGACAATAACCCTGATAAA
TGCTTCAATAATATTGAAAAAGGAAGAGTATGAGTATTCAACATTTCCGTGTCGCCCTTATTCCCTTTTT
TGCGGCATTTTGCCTTCCTGTTTTTGCTCACCCAGAAACGCTGGTGAAAGTAAAAGATGCTGAAGATCAG
TTGGGTGCACGAGTGGGTTACATCGAACTGGATCTCAACAGCGGTAAGATCCTTGAGAGTTTTCGCCCCG
AAGAACGTTTTCCAATGATGAGCACTTTCAAAGTTCTGCTATGTGGCGCGGTATTATCCCGTATTGACGC
CGGGCAAGAGCAACTCGGTCGCCGCATACACTATTCTCAGAATGACTTGGTTGAGTACTCACCAGTCACA
GAAAAGCATCTTACGGATGGCATGACAGTAAGAGAATTATGCAGTGCTGCCATAACCATGAGTGATAACA
CTGCGGCCAACTTACTTCTGACAACTATCGGAGGACCGAAGGAGCTAACCGCTTTTTTGCACAACATGGG
GGATCATGTAACTCGCCTTGATCGTTGGGAACCGGAGCTGAATGAAGCCATACCAAACGACGAGCGTGAC
ACCACGATGCCTGTAGCAATGGCAACAACGTTGCGCAAACTATTAACTGGCGAACTACTTACTCTAGCTT
CCCGGCAACAATTAATAGACTGGATGGAGGCGGATAAAGTTGCAGGACCACTTCTGCGCTCGGCCCTTCC
GGCTGGCTGGTTTATTGCTGATAAATCTGGAGCCGGTGAGCGTGGGTCTCGCGGTATCATTGCAGCACTG
GGGCCAGATGGTAAGCCCTCCCGTATCGTAGTTATCTACACGACGGGGAGTCAGGCAACTATGGATGAAC
GAAATAGACAGATCGCTGAGATAGGTGCCTCACTGATTAAGCATTGGTAATTCGAAATGACCGACCAAGC
GACGCCCAACCGGTATCAGCTCACTCAAAGGCGGTAATACGGTTATCCACAGAATCAGGGGATAACGCAG
GAAAGAACATGTGAGCAAAAGGCCAGCAAAAGGCCAGGAACCGTAAAAAGGCCGCGTTGCTGGCGTTTTT
CCATAGGCTCCGCCCCCCTGACGAGCATCACAAAAATCGACGCTCAAGTCAGAGGTGGCGAAACCCGACA
GGACTATAAAGATACCAGGCGTTTCCCCCTGGAAGCTCCCTCGTGCGCTCTCCTGTTCCGACCCTGCCGC
TTACCGGATACCTGTCCGCCTTTCTCCCTTCGGGAAGCGTGGCGCTTTCTCATAGCTCACGCTGTAGGTA
TCTCAGTTCGGTGTAGGTCGTTCGCTCCAAGCTGGGCTGTGTGCACGAACCCCCCGTTCAGCCCGACCGC
TGCGCCTTATCCGGTAACTATCGTCTTGAGTCCAACCCGGTAAGACACGACTTATCGCCACTGGCAGCAG
CCACTGGTAACAGGATTAGCAGAGCGAGGTATGTAGGCGGTGCTACAGAGTTCTTGAAGTGGTGGCCTAA
CTACGGCTACACTAGAAGGACAGTATTTGGTATCTGCGCTCTGCTGAAGCCAGTTACCTTCGGAAAAAGA
GTTGGTAGCTCTTGATCCGGCAAACAAACCACCGCTGGTAGCGGTGGTTTTTTTGTTTGCAAGCAGCAGA
TTACGCGCAGAAAAAAAGGATTTCAAGAAGATCCTTTGATCTTTTCTACGGGGTCTGACGCTCAGTGGAA
CGAAAACTCACGTTAAGGGATTTTGGTCATGAGATTATCAAAAAGGATCTTCACCTAGATCCTTTTATAG
TCCGGAAATACAGGAACGCACGCTGGATGGCCCTTCGCTGGGATGGTGAAACCATGAAAAATGGCAGCTT
CAGTGGATTAAGTGGGGGTAATGTGGCCTGTACCCTCTGGTTGCATAGGTATTCATACGGTTAAAATTTA
TCAGGCGCGATTGCGGCAGTTTTTCGGGTGGTTTGTTGCCATTTTTACCTGTCTGCTGCCGTGATCGCGC
TGAACGCGTTTTAGCGGTGCGTACAATTAAGGGATTATGGTAAATCCACTTACTGTCTGCCCTCGTAGCC
ATCGAGATAAACCGCAGTACTCCGGCCACGATGCGTCCGGCGTAGAGGATCGAGATCT
Features (pLannotate 1.2.2; 20 found; start..end, strand, type, name):
    140..517     +  enhancer       CMV enhancer: human cytomegalovirus immediate early enhancer
    519..718     +  promoter       CMV promoter: human cytomegalovirus (CMV) immediate early promoter
    857..989     +  intron         chimeric intron: chimera between introns from human β-globin and immunoglobulin heavy chain genes
   1033..1051    +  promoter       T7 promoter: promoter for bacteriophage T7 RNA polymerase
   1085..2884    +  CDS            DCAF15: DCA15_HUMAN - Also known as C19orf72. Experimental evidence at protein level: Swiss-Prot protein existence level 1. Binding of aryl sulfonamide anticancer drugs, such as indisulam (E7070) or E7820, change the substrate specificity of the DCX(DCAF15) complex, leading to promote ubiquitination and degradation of splicing factor RBM39 (PubMed:28437394, PubMed:28302793, PubMed:31693891, PubMed:31452512). RBM39 degradation results in splicing defects and death in cancer cell lines (PubMed:28437394, PubMed:28302793, PubMed:31693891). Aryl sulfonamide anticancer drugs change the substrate specificity
   2933..3445    +  CDS            Nluc: NanoLuc® luciferase human codon-optimized
   3478..3527    +  CDS            SET1 (fragment): solubility-enhancement tag derived from T7 phage gene 10B
   3535..3554    +  terminator     T7 terminator (fragment): transcription terminator for bacteriophage T7 RNA polymerase
   3576..3697    -  polyA_signal   SV40 poly(A) signal: SV40 polyadenylation signal
   3720..3788    -  CDS            large T antigen (fragment): large T antigen from SV40 (simian virus 40)
   3793..3825    +  rep_origin     M13 ori (fragment): M13 bacteriophage origin of replication; arrow indicates direction of (+) strand synthesis
   3826..3877    -  misc_feature   bom (fragment): basis of mobility region from pBR322
   3942..4299    +  promoter       SV40 promoter: SV40 enhancer and early promoter
   4330..5352    +  CDS            hph: KHYB_ECOLX - Experimental evidence at protein level: Swiss-Prot protein existence level 1. The aminoglycoside phosphotransferases achieve inactivation of their antibiotic substrates by phosphorylation. Only phosphorylates hygromycin and closely related compounds such as demethyl analogs and destomycin. From Escherichia coli.
   5391..5439    +  polyA_signal   poly(A) signal: synthetic polyadenylation signal
   5460..5552    -  CDS            tnpA (fragment): TN5P_ECOLX - Also known as tnp. Experimental evidence at protein level: Swiss-Prot protein existence level 1. Mediates transposition of transposon Tn5 by a 'cut and paste' mechanism. First, the monomeric transposase binds the 19 bp inverted DNA repeats flanking the transposon. Then, dimerization of the DNA- bound transposase creates a synaptic DNA complex. After nicking of the first DNA strand, excision of the transposon proceeds through a series of intermediates. The transposase then mediates the insertion of the transposon at a new site by strand transfer. The activity of the wild- type tran
   5595..5699    +  promoter       AmpR promoter: bla
   5700..6560    +  CDS            AmpR: β-lactamase; bla; confers resistance to ampicillin, carbenicillin, and related antibiotics
   6718..7306    -  rep_origin     ori: high-copy-number ColE1/pMB1/pBR322/pUC origin of replication
   7422..7705    +  misc_feature   cer region: ColE1-derived recombination site that helps to maintain plasmids as monomers
