[The description below was written by a language model from this plasmid's Addgene catalogue record and pLannotate feature annotations shown in this document.]
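Description:
pNLF1-C_DCAF15:1-600 is a mammalian expression plasmid of about 7.8 kb built on the Promega pNLF1-C backbone, designed to produce full-length, wild-type human DCAF15 (residues M1 to L600, an 1800 bp insert derived from a Mammalian Gene Collection clone) fused at its C terminus to NanoLuc luciferase. It is maintained in E. coli as a high-copy plasmid through a ColE1/pUC-type origin with β-lactamase (ampicillin) selection. A ColE1 cer site is also annotated, which helps keep the plasmid monomeric. For mammalian cells, a separate cassette of the SV40 enhancer/early promoter, the hygromycin phosphotransferase gene (hph) and a synthetic poly(A) signal allows hygromycin selection of stable transfectants.

The expression unit begins with the CMV immediate-early enhancer and promoter, followed by a chimeric β-globin/immunoglobulin intron that generally improves mRNA processing and expression. A T7 promoter lies just upstream of the coding region and could support in vitro transcription. The DCAF15 open reading frame, inserted by ligation-independent cloning between retained EcoRI and XbaI sites, is joined through a short linker to the human codon-optimized Nluc sequence, and the transcript ends at an SV40 poly(A) signal. Several short fragment annotations in the table (SET1, T7 terminator, large T antigen, M13 ori, bom, tnpA) are probably backbone remnants or partial matches rather than functional parts.

DCAF15 is a WD40-repeat substrate receptor of a cullin-RING ubiquitin ligase, known for its recruitment of RBM39 by aryl sulfonamides. The plasmid comes from a study of WD40-protein ligandability. The small, bright NanoLuc tag suits luminescence-based readouts such as protein-level or BRET-type assays in cells, although the record does not specify the assay.
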