Addgene plasmid #210959: pNLF1-C_DCAF15:1-600
Purpose: Mammalian expression of full-length human DCAF15. C-terminal NanoLuc luciferase tag.
Depositing lab: Cheryl Arrowsmith. Publication: A Target Class Ligandability Evaluation of WD40 Repeat-Containing Proteins. Ackloo S, Li F, Szewczyk M, Seitova A, Loppnau P, Zeng H, Xu J, Ahmad S, Arnautova YA, Baghaie AJ, Beldar S, Bolotokova A, Centrella PA, Chau I, Clark MA, Cuozzo JW, Dehghani-Tafti S, Disch JS, Dong A, Dumas A, Feng JA, Ghiabi P, Gibson E, Gilmer J, Goldman B, Green SR, Guie MA, Guilinger JP, Harms N, Herasymenko O, Houliston S, Hutchinson A, Kearnes S, Keefe AD, Kimani SW, Kramer T, Kutera M, Kwak HA, Lento C, Li Y, Liu J, Loup J, Machado RAC, Mulhern CJ, Perveen S, Righetto GL, Riley P, Shrestha S, Sigel EA, Silva M, Sintchak MD, Slakman BL, Taylor RD, Thompson J, Torng W, Underkoffler C, von Rechenberg M, Walsh RT, Watson I, Wilson DJ, Wolf E, Yadav M, Yazdi AK, Zhang J, Zhang Y, Santhakumar V, Edwards AM, Barsyte-Lovejoy D, Schapira M, Brown PJ, Halabelian L, Arrowsmith CH. J Med Chem. 2025 Jan 23;68(2):1092-1112. doi: 10.1021/acs.jmedchem.4c02010. Epub 2024 Nov 4. PubMed 39495097.
Backbone
  Vector backbone: pNLF1-C
  Backbone manufacturer: Promega
  Vector type: Mammalian Expression
  Selectable markers: Hygromycin
Growth in bacteria
  Bacterial resistance: Ampicillin, 100 μg/mL
  Growth temperature: 37°C
  Growth strain: DH5alpha
  Copy number: High Copy
Gene/Insert
  Gene/Insert name: DCAF15:M1-L600
  Species: H. sapiens (human)
  Insert size (bp): 1800
  Mutation: wild type
  Entrez Gene: DCAF15 (a.k.a. C19orf72)
  Promoter: CMV
  Tag / fusion protein: NanoLuc luciferase (C terminal on insert)
  Cloning method: Ligation Independent Cloning
  Sequencing primers: 5′ ttacagctcttaaggctagag; 3′ agccggctgtctgtcgccag
Resource information
  A portion of this plasmid was derived from a plasmid made by: Mammalian Gene Collection (BC080575)
Terms and licenses: Academic/Nonprofit Terms; Industry Terms: Not Available to Industry
Depositor comments: 5' Cloning Site: EcoR1 (not destroyed), 3' Cloning Site: Xba1 (not destroyed). C terminal tag: srfgpnscrralgssgvftledfvgdwrqtagynldqvleqggvsslfqnlgvsvtpiqrivlsgenglkidihviipyeglsgdqmgqiekifkvvypvddhhfkvilhygtlvidgvtpnmidyfgrpyegiavfdgkkitvtgtlwngnkiiderlinpdgsllfrvtingvtgwrlcerila.
How to cite: pNLF1-C_DCAF15:1-600 was a gift from Cheryl Arrowsmith (Addgene plasmid # 210959 ; http://n2t.net/addgene:210959 ; RRID:Addgene_210959)
