>Addgene plasmid #210959 | pNLF1-C_DCAF15:1-600 | depositor partial sequence | sequence record 411398 | Insert sequence
ATGGCGCCCAGCTCGAAATCGGAGCGGAACAGCGGGGCTGGGAGCGGCGGCGGCGGCCCCGGGGGAGCCG
GAGGGAAGCGGGCAGCAGGGCGGCGGCGGGAGCACGTCCTCAAGCAGCTGGAGCGGGTCAAGATCAGCGG
ACAGCTCTCCCCTCGCCTCTTCCGGAAGCTGCCTCCCCGGGTGTGCGTGTCCCTCAAGAACATTGTGGAT
GAGGACTTCCTCTATGCAGGACATATCTTCCTGGGCTTTTCCAAATGCGGCCGCTACGTCCTCTCCTACA
CCAGCAGCAGTGGGGATGACGACTTCTCCTTCTACATCTACCATCTGTACTGGTGGGAGTTCAACGTTCA
CAGCAAGCTCAAGCTGGTCCGGCAGGTTCGGCTATTCCAGGACGAGGAGATCTACAGCGACCTGTACCTG
ACCGTATGCGAGTGGCCCAGCGACGCCTCCAAGGTCATCGTCTTCGGCTTCAACACCCGCTCGGCCAACG
GGATGCTCATGAACATGATGATGATGAGTGACGAGAACCACCGTGACATCTACGTCAGCACCGTGGCCGT
GCCACCGCCAGGCCGCTGTGCTGCTTGCCAGGATGCCAGCCGAGCCCACCCAGGAGACCCGAATGCACAG
TGCCTACGGCATGGCTTCATGCTGCACACCAAGTACCAGGTGGTCTACCCCTTCCCCACCTTCCAGCCCG
CCTTCCAGCTCAAGAAGGACCAGGTGGTGCTGCTCAACACCAGCTACTCCCTGGTGGCCTGCGCCGTCTC
CGTCCACTCGGCAGGTGACAGGAGTTTCTGCCAAATCCTGTATGACCACAGCACCTGCCCCCTGGCGCCT
GCCAGCCCCCCTGAGCCCCAGAGCCCAGAGCTGCCCCCTGCCCTCCCCAGCTTCTGCCCTGAGGCGGCCC
CAGCCCGTTCTTCTGGGTCTCCTGAGCCCTCGCCCGCCATTGCCAAAGCCAAGGAGTTTGTGGCTGACAT
CTTCCGCCGGGCCAAAGAGGCCAAGGGCGGGGTCCCTGAGGAAGCCCGGCCTGCCCTGTGCCCAGGACCC
TCTGGCAGCCGCTGCCGTGCGCACTCTGAGCCCCTAGCCCTGTGTGGAGAGACGGCACCCCGGGACAGCC
CCCCTGCCTCGGAGGCACCTGCCTCCGAGCCTGGCTATGTCAACTACACCAAGCTGTACTATGTGCTGGA
GTCCGGAGAGGGGACGGAGCCGGAGGATGAGTTGGAGGACGACAAGATCTCCCTGCCCTTCGTGGTGACT
GATCTTCGTGGCCGCAACCTGCGGCCCATGCGGGAGCGGACTGCTGTCCAGGGCCAGTACCTGACAGTGG
AGCAGCTCACACTAGACTTCGAATATGTTATCAATGAGGTCATCCGCCACGACGCTACCTGGGGCCATCA
GTTCTGTTCTTTCAGCGACTATGACATCGTCATTCTGGAGGTCTGCCCAGAAACCAACCAGGTCCTCATC
AACATTGGCCTGCTGCTCCTGGCCTTCCCGTCCCCCACTGAGGAGGGCCAGCTCCGACCAAAGACCTATC
ACACCAGCCTCAAGGTGGCATGGGACCTCAACACAGGGATCTTCGAGACAGTCAGTGTAGGCGACCTGAC
TGAGGTCAAAGGGCAGACCAGCGGCAGTGTCTGGAGCTCCTACCGCAAGAGCTGCGTGGACATGGTCATG
AAGTGGCTGGTGCCGGAGAGCAGCGGCCGCTACGTCAACAGGATGACCAATGAGGCGCTGCACAAAGGGT
GCTCCCTGAAGGTTCTGGCGGACAGCGAGCGATATACGTGGATCGTGCTG
